Addgene plasmid #63428: pFusX4-19
Purpose: Encodes RVD positions 10-12 in TALEN assembly
Depositing lab: Stephen Ekker. Depositing organization: Mayo Foundation for Medical Education and Research. Publication: FusX: A rapid one-step TALE assembly system for genome science. Ma AC, McNulty MS, Tanya PL, Jarryd CM, Martinez-Galvez G, Argue DP, Lee HB, Urban MD, Bullard CE, Blackburn PR, Man TK, Clark KJ, Ekker SC. Hum Gene Ther. 2016 Jun;27(6):451-63. doi: 10.1089/hum.2015.172 PubMed 26854857.
Backbone
  Vector backbone: FusX4
  Backbone size w/o insert (bp): 3008
  Vector type: TALEN
Growth in bacteria
  Bacterial resistance: Spectinomycin, 50 μg/mL
  Growth temperature: 37°C
  Growth strain: DH5alpha
  Copy number: High Copy
Gene/Insert
  Gene/Insert name: HD NI NN (alt name: X4_CAG)
  Species: Synthetic
  Mutation: none
  Cloning method: Restriction Enzyme; 5′ cloning site BsaI (destroyed during cloning); 3′ cloning site BsaI (destroyed during cloning)
  Sequencing primers: 5′ pCR8_F1; 3′ pCR8_R1
Terms and licenses: Academic/Nonprofit Terms; Industry Terms: Not Available to Industry
How to cite: pFusX4-19 was a gift from Stephen Ekker (Addgene plasmid # 63428 ; http://n2t.net/addgene:63428 ; RRID:Addgene_63428)
