[The description below was written by a language model from this plasmid's Addgene catalogue record.]
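Description:
pFusX4-19 is a bacterial library plasmid from the FusX system, a one-step assembly platform for building TALE repeat arrays used in TALENs and related programmable DNA-binding proteins. It is built on the FusX4 backbone (about 3 kb without insert), is maintained as a high-copy plasmid in standard E. coli cloning strains, and is selected with spectinomycin. The record does not name the origin of replication or provide a feature table, although the pCR8-type sequencing primers listed suggest a relationship to that family of cloning vectors.

The insert is a synthetic, pre-assembled trimer of TALE repeats carrying the repeat-variable diresidues HD, NI and NN, which under the standard TALE recognition code specify C, A and G respectively, hence the alternative name X4_CAG. This module fills RVD positions 10 to 12 of the final array. The trimer was cloned through BsaI sites that were destroyed in the process. In a system of this kind, each positional library (here the X4 position) contains plasmids covering the possible three-RVD combinations, and the user picks one plasmid per position according to the target DNA sequence. The chosen modules are then joined in defined order by Golden Gate-style type IIS restriction and ligation into a receiver vector that supplies the rest of the TALE scaffold and the effector domain. The record does not state which enzyme releases the trimer or which receiver vectors are used.

The plasmid has no expression function of its own, and no promoter is recorded. It is a building block for rapid construction of custom TALENs for genome editing.
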