>Addgene plasmid #63428 | pFusX4-19 | depositor partial sequence | sequence record 105374 | pFusX4_CAG
AGTCTTAAGCGTCTCCCCTGACCCCGGACCAAGTGGTGGCTATCGCCAGCCACGATGGCGGCAAGCAAGC
GCTCGAAACGGTGCAGCGGCTGTTGCCGGTGCTGTGCCAGGACCATGGCCTGACCCCGGACCAAGTGGTG
GCTATCGCCAGCAACATTGGCGGCAAGCAAGCGCTCGAAACGGTGCAGCGGCTGTTGCCGGTGCTGTGCC
AGGACCATGGCCTGACCCCGGACCAAGTGGTGGCTATCGCCAGCAACAATGGCGGCAAGCAAGCGCTCGA
AACGGTGCAGCGGCTGTTGCCGGTGCTGTGCCAGGACCATGGCCGAGACGTC
