>Addgene plasmid #63428 | pFusX4-19 | depositor partial sequence | sequence record 105375 | FusX4
CGTCTCCCCTGACCCCGGACCAAGTGGTGGCTATCGAGACCGGCGCCGCTACGGGCGCGTCCCATTCGCC
ATTCAGGCTGCGCAACTGTTGGGAAGGGCGATCGGTGCGGGCTCTTCGCTATTACGCCAGCTGGCGAAAG
GGGGATGTGCTGCAAGGCGATTAAGTTGGGAACGCCAGGGTTTTCCCAGTCACGACGTTGTAAAACGACG
GCCAGTGAGCGCGCGTAATCGACTCACTATAGGGCGAATTGGGTACCGGGCCCCCCCTCGAGGTCCTCCA
GCTTTTGTTCCCTTTAGTGAGGGTTAATTGCGCGCTTGGCGTAATCATGGTCATAGCTGTTTCCTGTGTG
AAATTGTTATCCGCTCACAATTCCACACAACATACGAGCCGGAAGCATAAAGTGTAAAGCCTGGGGTGCC
TAATGAGTGAGCTAACTCACATTAATTGCGTTGCGCTCACTGCCCGCTTTCCACCGGTGGTCTCTGGCGG
CAAGCAAGCGCTCGAAACGGTGCAGCGGCTGTTGCCGGTGCTGTGCCAGGACCATGGCCGAGACGTCTAG
ACCAGCCAGGACAGAAATGCCTCGACTTCGCTGCTACCCAAGGTTGCCGGGTGACGCACACCGTGGAAAC
GGATGAAGGCACGAACCCAGTGGACATAAGCCTGTTCGGTTCGTAAGCTGTAATGCAAGTAGCGTATGCG
CTCACGCAACTGGTCCAGAACCTTGACCGAACGCAGCGGTGGTAACGGCGCAGTGGCGGTTTTCATGGCT
TGTTATGACTGTTTTTTTGGGGTACAGTCTATGCCTCGGGCATCCAAGCAGCAAGCGCGTTACGCCGTGG
GTCGATGTTTGATGTTATGGAGCAGCAACGATGTTACGCAGCAGGGCAGTCGCCCTAAAACAAAGTTAAA
CATTATGAGGGAAGCGGTGATCGCCGAAGTATCGACTCAACTATCAGAGGTAGTTGGCGTCATCGAGCGC
CATCTCGAACCGACGTTGCTGGCCGTACATTTGTACGGCTCCGCAGTGGATGGCGGCCTGAAGCCACACA
GTGATATTGATTTGCTGGTTACGGTGACCGTAAGGCTTGATGAAACAACGCGGCGAGCTTTGATCAACGA
CCTTTTGGAAACTTCGGCTTCCCCTGGAGAGAGCGAGATTCTCCGCGCTGTAGAAGTCACCATTGTTGTG
CACGACGACATCATTCCGTGGCGTTATCCAGCTAAGCGCGAACTGCAATTTGGAGAATGGCAGCGCAATG
ACATTCTTGCAGGTATCTTCGAGCCAGCCACGATCGACATTGATCTGGCTATCTTGCTGACAAAAGCAAG
AGAACATAGCGTTGCCTTGGTAGGTCCAGCGGCGGAGGAACTCTTTGATCCGGTTCCTGAACAGGATCTA
TTTGAGGCGCTAAATGAAACCTTAACGCTATGGAACTCGCCGCCCGACTGGGCTGGCGATGAGCGAAATG
TAGTGCTTACGTTGTCCCGCATTTGGTACAGCGCAGTAACCGGCAAAATCGCGCCGAAGGATGTCGCTGC
CGACTGGGCAATGGAGCGCCTGCCGGCCCAGTATCAGCCCGTCATACTTGAAGCTAGACAGGCTTATCTT
GGACAAGAAGAAGATCGCTTGGCCTCGCGCGCAGATCAGTTGGAAGAATTTGTCCACTACGTGAAAGGCG
AGATCACCAAGGTAGTCGGCAAATAACCCTCGAGCCACCCATGACCAAAATCCCTTAACGTGAGTTACGC
GTCGTTCCACTGAGCGTCAGACCCCGTAGAAAAGATCAAAGGATCTTCTTGAGATCCTTTTTTTCTGCGC
GTAATCTGCTGCTTGCAAACAAAAAAACCACCGCTACCAGCGGTGGTTTGTTTGCCGGATCAAGAGCTAC
CAACTCTTTTTCCGAAGGTAACTGGCTTCAGCAGAGCGCAGATACCAAATACTGTCCTTCTAGTGTAGCC
GTAGTTAGGCCACCACTTCAAGAACTCTGTAGCACCGCCTACATACCTCGCTCTGCTAATCCTGTTACCA
GTGGCTGCTGCCAGTGGCGATAAGTCGTGTCTTACCGGGTTGGACTCAAGACGATAGTTACCGGATAAGG
CGCAGCGGTCGGGCTGAACGGGGGGTTCGTGCACACAGCCCAGCTTGGAGCGAACGACCTACACCGAACT
GAGATACCTACAGCGTGAGCATTGAGAAAGCGCCACGCTTCCCGAAGGGAGAAAGGCGGACAGGTATCCG
GTAAGCGGCAGGGTCGGAACAGGAGAGCGCACGAGGGAGCTTCCAGGGGGAAACGCCTGGTATCTTTATA
GTCCTGTCGGGTTTCGCCACCTCTGACTTGAGCGTCGATTTTTGTGATGCTCGTCAGGGGGGCGGAGCCT
ATGGAAAAACGCCAGCAACGCGGCCTTTTTACGGTTCCTGGCCTTTTGCTGGCCTTTTGCTCACATGTTC
TTTCCTGCGTTATCCCCTGATTCTGTGGATAACCGTATTACCGCCTTTGAGTGAGCTGATACCGCTCGCC
GCAGCCGAACGACCGAGCGCAGCGAGTCAGTGAGCGAGGAAGCGGAAGAGCGCCCAATACGCAAACCGCC
TCTCCCCGCGCGTTGGCCGATTCATTAATGCAGCTGGCACGACAGGTTTCCCGACTGGAAAGCGGGCAGT
GAGCGCAACGCAATTAATACGCGTACCGCTAGCCAGGAAGAGTTTGTAGAAACGCAAAAAGGCCATCCGT
CAGGATGGCCTTCTGCTTAGTTTGATGCCTGGCAGTTTATGGCGGGCGTCCTGCCCGCCACCCTCCGGGC
CGTTGCTTCACAACGTTCAAATCCGCTCCCGGCGGATTTGTCCTACTCAGGAGAGCGTTCACCGACAAAC
AACAGATAAAACGAAAGGCCCAGTCTTCCGACTGAGCCTTTCGTTTTATTTGATGCCTGGCAGTTCCCTA
CTCTCGCGTTAACGCTAGCATGGATGTTTTCCCAGTCACGACGTTGTAAAACGACGGCCAGTCTTAAG
