>Addgene plasmid #63428 | pFusX4-19 | addgene partial sequence | sequence record 116039 | pCR8_R1 5'-cgaaccgaacaggcttatgt-3'
GGTGTGCGTCACCCGGCAACCTTGGGTAGCAGCGAAGTCGAGGCATTTCTGTCCTGGCTGGTCTAGACGT
CTCGGCCATGGTCCTGGCACAGCACCGGCAACAGCCGCTGCACCGTTTCGAGCGCTTGCTTGCCGCCATT
GTTGCTGGCGATAGCCACCACTTGGTCCGGGGTCAGGCCATGGTCCTGGCACAGCACCGGCAACAGCCGC
TGCACCGTTTCGAGCGCTTGCTTGCCGCCAATGTTGCTGGCGATAGCCACCACTTGGTCCGGGGTCAGGC
CATGGTCCTGGCACAGCACCGGCAACAGCCGCTGCACCGTTTCGAGCGCTTGCTTGCCGCCATCGTGGCT
GGCGATAGCCACCACTTGGTCCGGGGTCAGGGGAGACGCTTAAGACTGGCCGTCGTTTTACAACGTCGTG
ACTGGGAAAACATCCATGCTAGCGTTAACGCGAGAGTAGGGAACTGCCAGGCATCAAATAAAACGAAAGG
CTCAGTCGGAAGACTGGGCCTTTCGTTTTATCTGTTGTTTGTCGGTGAACGCTCTCCTGAGTAGGACAAA
TCCGCCGGGAGCGGATTTGAACGTTGTGAAGCAACGGCCCGGAGGGTGGCGGGCAGGACGCCCGCCATAA
ACTGCCAGGCATCAAACTAAGCAGAAGGCCATCCTGACGGATGGCCTTTTTGCGTTTCTACAAACTCTTC
CTGGCTAGCGGTACGCGTATTAATTGCGTTGCGCTCACTGCCCGCTTTCCAGTCGGGAAACCTGTCGTGC
CAGCTGCATTAATGAATCGGCCAACGCGCGGGGAGAGGCGGTTTGCGTATTGGGCGCTCTTCCGCTTCCT
CGCTCACTGACTCGCTGCGCTCGGTCGTTCGGCTGC
